>Addgene plasmid #21213 | PM-GFP | depositor full sequence | sequence record 9824 | Author sequence
GACGGATCGGGAGATCTCCCGATCCCCTATGGTCGACTCTCAGTACAATCTGCTCTGATGCCGCATAGTT
AAGCCAGTATCTGCTCCCTGCTTGTGTGTTGGAGGTCGCTGAGTAGTGCGCGAGCAAAATTTAAGCTACA
ACAAGGCAAGGCTTGACCGACAATTGCATGAAGAATCTGCTTAGGGTTAGGCGTTTTGCGCTGCTTCGCG
ATGTACGGGCCAGATATACGCGTTGACATTGATTATTGACTAGTTATTAATAGTAATCAATTACGGGGTC
ATTAGTTCATAGCCCATATATGGAGTTCCGCGTTACATAACTTACGGTAAATGGCCCGCCTGGCTGACCG
CCCAACGACCCCCGCCCATTGACGTCAATAATGACGTATGTTCCCATAGTAACGCCAATAGGGACTTTCC
ATTGACGTCAATGGGTGGACTATTTACGGTAAACTGCCCACTTGGCAGTACATCAAGTGTATCATATGCC
AAGTACGCCCCCTATTGACGTCAATGACGGTAAATGGCCCGCCTGGCATTATGCCCAGTACATGACCTTA
TGGGACTTTCCTACTTGGCAGTACATCTACGTATTAGTCATCGCTATTACCATGGTGATGCGGTTTTGGC
AGTACATCAATGGGCGTGGATAGCGGTTTGACTCACGGGGATTTCCAAGTCTCCACCCCATTGACGTCAA
TGGGAGTTTGTTTTGGCACCAAAATCAACGGGACTTTCCAAAATGTCGTAACAACTCCGCCCCATTGACG
CAAATGGGCGGTAGGCGTGTACGGTGGGAGGTCTATATAAGCAGAGCTCTCTGGCTAACTAGAGAACCCA
CTGCTTACTGGCTTATCGAAATTAATACGACTCACTATAGGGAGACCCAAGCTTGCTTGTTCTTTTTGCA
GAAGCTCAGAATAAACGCTCAACTTTGGCAGATCTACCATGGGATGTATTAAATCAAAAAGGAAAGACGG
GGCCCGGTACCATATGGTGAGCAAGGGCGAGGAGCTGTTCACCGGGGTGGTGCCCATCCTGGTCGAGCTG
GACGGCGACGTAAACGGCCACAAGTTCAGCGTGTCCGGCGAGGGCGAGGGCGATGCCACCTACGGCAAGC
TGACCCTGAAGTTCATCTGCACCACCGGCAAGCTGCCCGTGCCCTGGCCCACCCTCGTGACCACCCTGAC
CTACGGCGTGCAGTGCTTCAGCCGCTACCCCGACCACATGAAGCAGCACGACTTCTTCAAGTCCGCCATG
CCCGAAGGCTACGTCCAGGAGCGCACCATCTTCTTCAAGGACGACGGCAACTACAAGACCCGCGCCGAGG
TGAAGTTCGAGGGCGACACCCTGGTGAACCGCATCGAGCTGAAGGGCATCGACTTCAAGGAGGACGGCAA
CATCCTGGGGCACAAGCTGGAGTACAACTACAACAGCCACAACGTCTATATCATGGCCGACAAGCAGAAG
AACGGCATCAAGGTGAACTTCAAGATCCGCCACAACATCGAGGACGGCAGCGTGCAGCTCGCCGACCACT
ACCAGCAGAACACCCCCATCGGCGACGGCCCCGTGCTGCTGCCCGACAACCACTACCTGAGCACCCAGTC
CGCCCTGAGCAAAGACCCCAACGAGAAGCGCGATCACATGGTCCTGCTGGAGTTCGTGACCGCCGCCGGG
ATCACTCTCGGCATGGACGAGCTGTACAAGGGATCCTCTAGAGGGCCCTATTCTATAGTGTCACCTAAAT
GCTAGAGCTCGCTGATCAGCCTCGACTGTGCCTTCTAGTTGCCAGCCATCTGTTGTTTGCCCCTCCCCCG
TGCCTTCCTTGACCCTGGAAGGTGCCACTCCCACTGTCCTTTCCTAATAAAATGAGGAAATTGCATCGCA
TTGTCTGAGTAGGTGTCATTCTATTCTGGGGGGTGGGGTGGGGCAGGACAGCAAGGGGGAGGATTGGGAA
GACAATAGCAGGCATGCTGGGGATGCGGTGGGCTCTATGGCTTCTGAGGCGGAAAGAACCAGCTGGGGCT
CTAGGGGGTATCCCC
[124 nt withheld, positions 2046-2169]
C
[32 nt withheld, positions 2171-2202]
CA
[57 nt withheld, positions 2205-2261]
A
[49 nt withheld, positions 2263-2311]
CCTTTGACGTTGGAGTCCACGTTCTTT
[37 nt withheld, positions 2339-2375]
ACCCTATCTCGGTCTATTCTTTTGATTTATAAGGGATTTTGGGGATTTCGGCCTATTGGTTAAAAAATGA
GCTGATTTAACAAAAATTTAACGCGAATTAATTCTGTGGAATGTGTGTCAGTTAGGGTGTGGAAAGTCCC
CAGGCTCCCCAGGCAGGCAGAAGTATGCAAAGCATGCATCTCAATTAGTCAGCAACCAGGTGTGGAAAGT
CCCCAGGCTCCCCAGCAGGCAGAAGTATGCAAAGCATGCATCTCAATTAGTCAGCAACCATAGTCCCGCC
CCTAACTCCGCCCATCCCGCCCCTAACTCCGCCCAGTTCCGCCCATTCTCCGCCCCATGGCTGACTAATT
TTTTTTATTTATGCAGAGGCCGAGGCCGCCTCTGCCTCTGAGCTATTCCAGAAGTAGTGAGGAGGCTTTT
TTGGAGGCCTAGGCTTTTGCAAAAAGCTCCCGGGAGCTTGTATATCCATTTTCGGATCTGATCAAGAGAC
AGGATGAGGATCGTTTCGCATGATTGAACAAGATGGATTGCACGCAGGTTCTCCGGCCGCTTGGGTGGAG
AGGCTATTCGGCTATGACTGGGCACAACAGACAATCGGCTGCTCTGATGCCGCCGTGTTCCGGCTGTCAG
CGCAGGGGCGCCCGGTTCTTTTTGTCAAGACCGACCTGTCCGGTGCCCTGAATGAACTGCAGGACGAGGC
AGCGCGGCTATCGTGGCTGGCCACGACGGGCGTTCCTTGCGCAGCTGTGCTCGACGTTGTCACTGAAGCG
GGAAGGGACTGGCTGCTATTGGGCGAAGTGCCGGGGCAGGATCTCCTGTCATCTCACCTTGCTCCTGCCG
AGAAAGTATCCATCATGGCTGATGCAATGCGGCGGCTGCATACGCTTGATCCGGCTACCTGCCCATTCGA
CCACCAAGCGAAACATCGCATCGAGCGAGCACGTACTCGGATGGAAGCCGGTCTTGTCGATCAGGATGAT
CTGGACGAAGAGCATCAGGGGCTCGCGCCAGCCGAACTGTTCGCCAGGCTCAAGGCGCGCATGCCCGACG
GCGAGGATCTCGTCGTGACCCATGGCGATGCCTGCTTGCCGAATATCATGGTGGAAAATGGCCGCTTTTC
TGGATTCATCGACTGTGGCCGGCTGGGTGTGGCGGACCGCTATCAGGACATAGCGTTGGCTACCCGTGAT
ATTGCTGAAGAGCTTGGCGGCGAATGGGCTGACCGCTTCCTCGTGCTTTACGGTATCGCCGCTCCCGATT
CGCAGCGCATCGCCTTCTATCGCCTTCTTGACGAGTTCTTCTGAGCGGGACTCTGGGGTTCGAAATGACC
GACCAAGCGACGCCCAACCTGCCATCACGAGATTTCGATTCCACCGCCGCCTTCTATGAAAGGTTGGGCT
TCGGAATCGTTTTCCGGGACGCCGGCTGGATGATCCTCCAGCGCGGGGATCTCATGCTGGAGTTCTTCGC
CCACCCCAACTTGTTTATTGCAGCTTATAATGGTTACAAATAAAGCAATAGCATCACAAATTTCACAAAT
AAAGCATTTTTTTCACTGCATTCTAGTTGTGGTTTGTCCAAACTCATCAATGTATCTTATCATGTCTGTA
TACCGTCGACCTCTAGCTAGAGCTTGGCGTAATCATGGTCATAGCTGTTTCCTGTGTGAAATTGTTATCC
GCTCACAATTCCACACAACATACGAGCCGGAAGCATAAAGTGTAAAGCCTGGGGTGCCTAATGAGTGAGC
TAACTCACATTAATTGCGTTGCGCTCACTGCCCGCTTTCCAGTCGGGAAACCTGTCGTGCCAGCTGCATT
AATGAATCGGCCAACGCGCGGGGAGAGGCGGTTTGCGTATTGGGCGCTCTTCCGCTTCCTCGCTCACTGA
CTCGCTGCGCTCGGTCGTTCGGCTGCGGCGAGCGGTATCAGCTCACTCAAAGGCGGTAATACGGTTATCC
ACAGAATCAGGGGATAACGCAGGAAAGAACATGTGAGCAAAAGGCCAGCAAAAGGCCAGGAACCGTAAAA
AGGCCGCGTTGCTGGCGTTTTTCCATAGGCTCCGCCCCCCTGACGAGCATCACAAAAATCGACGCTCAAG
TCAGAGGTGGCGAAACCCGACAGGACTATAAAGATACCAGGCGTTTCCCCCTGGAAGCTCCCTCGTGCGC
TCTCCTGTTCCGACCCTGCCGCTTACCGGATACCTGTCCGCCTTTCTCCCTTCGGGAAGCGTGGCGCTTT
CTCAATGCTCACGCTGTAGGTATCTCAGTTCGGTGTAGGTCGTTCGCTCCAAGCTGGGCTGTGTGCACGA
ACCCCCCGTTCAGCCCGACCGCTGCGCCTTATCCGGTAACTATCGTCTTGAGTCCAACCCGGTAAGACAC
GACTTATCGCCACTGGCAGCAGCCACTGGTAACAGGATTAGCAGAGCGAGGTATGTAGGCGGTGCTACAG
AGTTCTTGAAGTGGTGGCCTAACTACGGCTACACTAGAAGGACAGTATTTGGTATCTGCGCTCTGCTGAA
GCCAGTTACCTTCGGAAAAAGAGTTGGTAGCTCTTGATCCGGCAAACAAACCACCGCTGGTAGCGGTGGT
TTTTTTGTTTGCAAGCAGCAGATTACGCGCAGAAAAAAAGGATCTCAAGAAGATCCTTTGATCTTTTCTA
CGGGGTCTGACGCTCAGTGGAACGAAAACTCACGTTAAGGGATTTTGGTCATGAGATTATCAAAAAGGAT
CTTCACCTAGATCCTTTTAAATTAAAAATGAAGTTTTAAATCAATCTAAAGTATATATGAGTAAACTTGG
TCTGACAGTTACCAATGCTTAATCAGTGAGGCACCTATCTCAGCGATCTGTCTATTTCGTTCATCCATAG
TTGCCTGACTCCCCGTCGTGTAGATAACTACGATACGGGAGGGCTTACCATCTGGCCCCAGTGCTGCAAT
GATACCGCGAGACCCACGCTCACCGGCTCCAGATTTATCAGCAATAAACCAGCCAGCCGGAAGGGCCGAG
CGCAGAAGTGGTCCTGCAACTTTATCCGCCTCCATCCAGTCTATTAATTGTTGCCGGGAAGCTAGAGTAA
GTAGTTCGCCAGTTAATAGTTTGCGCAACGTTGTTGCCATTGCTACAGGCATCGTGGTGTCACGCTCGTC
GTTTGGTATGGCTTCATTCAGCTCCGGTTCCCAACGATCAAGGCGAGTTACATGATCCCCCATGTTGTGC
AAAAAAGCGGTTAGCTCCTTCGGTCCTCCGATCGTTGTCAGAAGTAAGTTGGCCGCAGTGTTATCACTCA
TGGTTATGGCAGCACTGCATAATTCTCTTACTGTCATGCCATCCGTAAGATGCTTTTCTGTGACTGGTGA
GTACTCAACCAAGTCATTCTGAGAATAGTGTATGCGGCGACCGAGTTGCTCTTGCCCGGCGTCAATACGG
GATAATACCGCGCCACATAGCAGAACTTTAAAAGTGCTCATCATTGGAAAACGTTCTTCGGGGCGAAAAC
TCTCAAGGATCTTACCGCTGTTGAGATCCAGTTCGATGTAACCCACTCGTGCACCCAACTGATCTTCAGC
ATCTTTTACTTTCACCAGCGTTTCTGGGTGAGCAAAAACAGGAAGGCAAAATGCCGCAAAAAAGGGAATA
AGGGCGACACGGAAATGTTGAATACTCATACTCTTCCTTTTTCAATATTATTGAAGCATTTATCAGGGTT
ATTGTCTCATGAGCGGATACATATTTGAATGTATTTAGAAAAATAAACAAATAGGGGTTCCGCGCACATT
TCCCCGAAAAGTGCCACCTGACGTC
Features (pLannotate 1.2.2; 22 found; start..end, strand, type, name):
     36..80      -  misc_feature   bom (fragment): basis of mobility region from pBR322
    235..614     +  enhancer       CMV enhancer: human cytomegalovirus immediate early enhancer
    615..818     +  promoter       CMV promoter: human cytomegalovirus (CMV) immediate early promoter
    814..847     +  LTR            5' LTR (truncated) (fragment): truncated 5' long terminal repeat (LTR) from HIV-1
    863..881     +  promoter       T7 promoter: promoter for bacteriophage T7 RNA polymerase
    896..938     +  5'UTR          Xenopus globin 5'-UTR: translational enhancer from the 5'-UTR of the major beta-globin gene of Xenopus laevis
    994..1710    +  CDS            EGFP: EGFP is a basic (constitutively fluorescent) green fluorescent protein published in 1996, derived from Aequorea victoria. It is reported to be a rapidly-maturing weak dimer with moderate acid sensitivity.
   1732..1750    -  promoter       SP6 promoter: promoter for bacteriophage SP6 RNA polymerase
   1776..2000    +  polyA_signal   bGH poly(A) signal: bovine growth hormone polyadenylation signal
   2004..2025    +  promoter       SV40 promoter (fragment): SV40 enhancer and early promoter
   2046..2474    +  rep_origin     f1 ori (sequence partly withheld): f1 bacteriophage origin of replication; arrow indicates direction of (+) strand synthesis
   2488..2818    +  promoter       SV40 promoter: SV40 enhancer and early promoter
   2885..3676    +  CDS            neo: KKA2_KLEPN - Also known as kan, nptII. Experimental evidence at protein level: Swiss-Prot protein existence level 1. Resistance to kanamycin, neomycin, paromomycin, ribostamycin, butirosin and gentamicin B. From Klebsiella pneumoniae.
   3700..3858    +  CDS            ble (fragment): BLE_KLEPN - Experimental evidence at protein level: Swiss-Prot protein existence level 1. Binding protein with a strong affinity to the bleomycin family of antibiotics. Binds to CL990; an antimitotic-antibiotic compound. From Klebsiella pneumoniae.
   3853..3974    +  polyA_signal   SV40 poly(A) signal: SV40 polyadenylation signal
   4047..4063    -  protein_bind   lac operator: The lac repressor binds to the lac operator to inhibit transcription in E. coli. This inhibition can be relieved by adding lactose or isopropyl-β-D-thiogalactopyranoside (IPTG). lac repressor encoded by lacI
   4071..4101    -  promoter       lac promoter: promoter for the E. coli lac operon
   4116..4137    -  protein_bind   CAP binding site: CAP binding activates transcription in the presence of cAMP. E. coli catabolite activator protein
   4150..4242    -  CDS            lacI (fragment): lac repressor; lacI; The lac repressor binds to the lac operator to inhibit transcription in E. coli. This inhibition can be relieved by adding lactose or isopropyl-β-D-thiogalactopyranoside (IPTG).
   4425..5013    -  rep_origin     ori: high-copy-number ColE1/pMB1/pBR322/pUC origin of replication
   5184..6044    -  CDS            AmpR: β-lactamase; bla; confers resistance to ampicillin, carbenicillin, and related antibiotics
   6045..6149    -  promoter       AmpR promoter: bla
