[The description below was written by a language model from this plasmid's Addgene catalogue record and pLannotate feature annotations shown in this document.]
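Description:
PM-GFP is a mammalian expression plasmid built on the pcDNA3 backbone that encodes a plasma-membrane-targeted green fluorescent protein. The insert of about 760 bp, also recorded as GFP-pcDNA3-LYN, sits between HindIII and XbaI sites that both remain intact. It consists of a short N-terminal targeting sequence from the Src-family kinase Lyn fused to GFP, which the feature table identifies as EGFP. Short Lyn N-terminal motifs of this kind are generally acylated, which anchors the fluorescent protein to the inner leaflet of the plasma membrane. The targeting peptide is not annotated as a separate feature, but a gap between the annotated leader and the start of the EGFP coding sequence is consistent with an N-terminal position.

Expression is driven by the human CMV immediate-early enhancer and promoter and terminated by the bovine growth hormone polyadenylation signal. A Xenopus beta-globin 5'-UTR translational enhancer lies upstream of the coding region. T7 and SP6 phage promoters flank the insert, so the T7 promoter, which is in the sense orientation, could be used for in vitro transcription. This fits the associated publication on transfecting cultured CNS neurons by microporation, although the record does not say how the plasmid was used there. For stable selection in mammalian cells, an SV40 early promoter drives the neomycin phosphotransferase gene, which confers G418 resistance, followed by an SV40 poly(A) signal. In E. coli the plasmid is maintained by a high-copy ColE1/pUC-type origin and selected with ampicillin through beta-lactamase, and it also carries an f1 origin. Small annotated fragments (HIV-1 LTR, ble, lacI, bom) appear to be backbone remnants or partial sequence matches rather than functional elements. The construct serves as a fluorescent plasma-membrane marker for live-cell imaging.
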