Addgene plasmid #21213: PM-GFP
Depositing lab: Tobias Meyer. Depositing organization: Stanford University. Publication: A versatile microporation technique for the transfection of cultured CNS neurons. Teruel MN, Blanpied TA, Shen K, Augustine GJ, Meyer T. J Neurosci Methods. 1999 Oct 30. 93(1):37-48. 10.1016/S0165-0270(99)00112-0 PubMed 10598863.
Backbone
  Vector backbone: pcDNA3
  Backbone size w/o insert (bp): 5419
  Vector type: Mammalian Expression
  Selectable markers: Neomycin (select with G418)
Growth in bacteria
  Bacterial resistance: Ampicillin, 100 μg/mL
  Growth temperature: 37°C
  Growth strain: DH5alpha
  Copy number: Unknown
Gene/Insert
  Gene/Insert name: PM-GFP (alt name: GFP-pcDNA3-LYN)
  Insert size (bp): 761
  Mutation: PM targetting sequence is Lyn (MGCIKSKRKD) (Lab plasmid WC 0017)
  Tag / fusion protein: GFP
  Cloning method: Restriction Enzyme; 5′ cloning site HindIII (not destroyed); 3′ cloning site XbaI (not destroyed)
  Sequencing primers: 5′ n/a
Terms and licenses: Academic/Nonprofit Terms; Industry Terms: Not Available to Industry
How to cite: PM-GFP was a gift from Tobias Meyer (Addgene plasmid # 21213 ; http://n2t.net/addgene:21213 ; RRID:Addgene_21213)
