>Addgene plasmid #21213 | PM-GFP | addgene partial sequence | sequence record 27082 | 21213 with T7
GCTCAGAATAAACGCTCAACTTTGGCAGATCTACCATGGGATGTATTAAATCAAAAAGGAAAGACGGGGC
CCGGTACCATATGGTGAGCAAGGGCGAGGAGCTGTTCACCGGGGTGGTGCCCATCCTGGTCGAGCTGGAC
GGCGACGTAAACGGCCACAAGTTCAGCGTGTCCGGCGAGGGCGAGGGCGATGCCACCTACGGCAAGCTGA
CCCTGAAGTTCATCTGCACCACCGGCAAGCTGCCCGTGCCCTGGCCCACCCTCGTGACCACCCTGACCTA
CGGCGTGCAGTGCTTCAGCCGCTACCCCGACCACATGAAGCAGCACGACTTCTTCAAGTCCGCCATGCCC
GAAGGCTACGTCCAGGAGCGCACCATCTTCTTCAAGGACGACGGCAACTACAAGACCCGCGCCGAGGTGA
AGTTCGAGGGCGACACCCTGGTGAACCGCATCGAGCTGAAGGGCATCGACTTCAAGGAGGACGGCAACAT
CCTGGGGCACAAGCTGGAGTACAACTACAACAGCCACAACGTCTATATCATGGCCGACAAGCAGAAGAAC
GGCATCAAGGTGAACTTCAAGATCCGCCACAACATCGAGGACGGCAGCGTGCAGCTCGCCGACCACTACC
AGCAGAACACCCCCATCGGCGACGGCCCCGTGCTGCTGCCCGACAACCACTACCTGAGCACCCAGTCCGC
CC
